>Addgene plasmid #234818 | pGY037 BSMV-gamma-AmCyan | addgene full sequence | sequence record 471955 | Addgene NGS Result
TGGCAGGATATATTGTGGTGTAAACAAATTGACGCTTAGACAACTTAATAACACATTGCGGACGTTTTTA
ATGTACTGAATTAACGCCGAATTAATTCGGGGGATCTGGATTTTAGTACTGGATTTTGGTTTTAGGAATT
AGAAATTTTATTGATAGAAGTATTTTACAAATACAAATACATACTAAGGGTTTCTTATATGCTCAACACA
TGAGCGAAACCCTATAGGAACCCTAATTCCCTTATCTGGGAACTACTCACACATTATTATGGAGAAACTC
GAGCTTGTCGATCGACAGATCCCGGTCGGCATCTACTCTATTTCTTTGCCCTCGGACGAGTGCTGGGGCG
TCGGTTTCCACTATCGGCGAGTACTTCTACACAGCCATCGGTCCAGACGGCCGCGCTTCTGCGGGCGATT
TGTGTACGCCCGACAGTCCCGGCTCCGGATCGGACGATTGCGTCGCATCGACCCTGCGCCCAAGCTGCAT
CATCGAAATTGCCGTCAACCAAGCTCTGATAGAGTTGGTCAAGACCAATGCGGAGCATATACGCCCGGAG
TCGTGGCGATCCTGCAAGCTCCGGATGCCTCCGCTCGAAGTAGCGCGTCTGCTGCTCCATACAAGCCAAC
CACGGCCTCCAGAAGAAGATGTTGGCGACCTCGTATTGGGAATCCCCGAACATCGCCTCGCTCCAGTCAA
TGACCGCTGTTATGCGGCCATTGTCCGTCAGGACATTGTTGGAGCCGAAATCCGCGTGCACGAGGTGCCG
GACTTCGGGGCAGTCCTCGGCCCAAAGCATCAGCTCATCGAGAGCCTGCGCGACGGACGCACTGACGGTG
TCGTCCATCACAGTTTGCCAGTGATACACATGGGGATCAGCAATCGCGCATATGAAATCACGCCATGTAG
TGTATTGACCGATTCCTTGCGGTCCGAATGGGCCGAACCCGCTCGTCTGGCTAAGATCGGCCGCAGCGAT
CGCATCCATAGCCTCCGCGACCGGTTGTAGAACAGCGGGCAGTTCGGTTTCAGGCAGGTCTTGCAACGTG
ACACCCTGTGAACGGCGGGAGATGCAATAGGTCAGGCTCTCGCTAAACTCCCCAATGTCAAGCACTTCCG
GAATCGGGAGCGCGGCCGATGCAAAGTGCCGATAAACATAACGATCTTTGTAGAAACCATCGGCGCAGCT
ATTTACCCGCAGGACATATCCACGCCCTCCTACATCGAAGCTGAAAGCACGAGATTCTTCGCCCTCCGAG
AGCTGCATCAGGTCGGAGACGCTGTCGAACTTTTCGATCAGAAACTTCTCGACAGACGTCGCGGTGAGTT
CAGGCTTTTTCATATCTCATTGCCCCCCGGATCTGCGAAAGCTCGAGAGAGATAGATTTGTAGAGAGAGA
CTGGTGATTTCAGCGTGTCCTCTCCAAATGAAATGAACTTCCTTATATAGAGGAAGGGTCTTGCGAAGGA
TAGTGGGATTGTGCGTCATCCCTTACGTCAGTGGAGATATCACATCAATCCACTTGCTTTGAAGACGTGG
TTGGAACGTCTTCTTTTTCCACGATGCTCCTCGTGGGTGGGGGTCCATCTTTGGGACCACTGTCGGCAGA
GGCATCTTGAACGATAGCCTTTCCTTTATCGCAATGATGGCATTTGTAGGTGCCACCTTCCTTTTCTACT
GTCCTTTTGATGAAGTGACAGATAGCTGGGCAATGGAATCCGAGGAGGTTTCCCGATATTACCCTTTGTT
GAAAAGTCTCAATAGCCCTTTGGTCTTCTGAGACTGTATCTTTGATATTCTTGGAGTAGACGAGAGTGTC
GTGCTCCACCATGTTCACATCAATCCACTTGCTTTGAAGACGTGGTTGGAACGTCTTCTTTTTCCACGAT
GCTCCTCGTGGGTGGGGGTCCATCTTTGGGACCACTGTCGGCAGAGGCATCTTGAACGATAGCCTTTCCT
TTATCGCAATGATGGCATTTGTAGGTGCCACCTTCCTTTTCTACTGTCCTTTTGATGAAGTGACAGATAG
CTGGGCAATGGAATCCGAGGAGGTTTCCCGATATTACCCTTTGTTGAAAAGTCTCAATAGCCCTTTGGTC
TTCTGAGACTGTATCTTTGATATTCTTGGAGTAGACGAGAGTGTCGTGCTCCACCATGTTGGCAAGCTGC
TCTAGCCAATACGCAAACCGCCTCTCCCCGCGCGTTGGCCGATTCATTAATGCAGCTGGCACGACAGGTT
TCCCGACTGGAAAGCGGGCAGTGAGCGCAACGCAATTAATGTGAGTTAGCTCACTCATTAGGCACCCCAG
GCTTTACACTTTATGCTTCCGGCTCGTATGTTGTGTGGAATTGTGAGCGGATAACAATTTCACACAGGAA
ACAGCTATGACATGATTACGAATTCTGAAGCTTGCATGCCTGCAGGTCAACATGGTGGAGCACGACACTC
TCGTCTACTCCAAGAATATCAAAGATACAGTCTCAGAAGACCAGAGGGCTATTGAGACTTTTCAACAAAG
GGTAATATCGGGAAACCTCCTCGGATTCCATTGCCCAGCTATCTGTCACTTCATCGAAAGGACAGTAGAA
AAGGAAGATGGCTTCTACAAATGCCATCATTGCGATAAAGGAAAGGCTATCGTTCAAGATGCCTCTACCG
ACAGTGGTCCCAAAGATGGACCCCCACCCACGAGGAACATCGTGGAAAAAGAAGACGTTCCAACCACGTC
TTCAAAGCAAGTGGATTGATGTGATGCCGCCTGCAGGTCAACATGGTGGAGCACGACACTCTCGTCTACT
CCAAGAATATCAAAGATACAGTCTCAGAAGACCAGAGGGCTATTGAGACTTTTCAACAAAGGGTAATATC
GGGAAACCTCCTCGGATTCCATTGCCCAGCTATCTGTCACTTCATCGAAAGGACAGTAGAAAAGGAAGAT
GGCTTCTACAAATGCCATCATTGCGATAAAGGAAAGGCTATCGTTCAAGATGCCTCTACCGACAGTGGTC
CCAAAGATGGACCCCCACCCACGAGGAACATCGTGGAAAAAGAAGACGTTCCAACCACGTCTTCAAAGCA
AGTGGATTGATGTGATATCTCCACTGACGTAAGGGATGACGCACAATCCCACTATCCTTCGCAAGACCCT
TCCTCTATATAAGGAAGTTCATTTCATTTGGAGAGGTATAGCTTGAGCATTACCGTCGTGTAATTGCAAC
ACTTGGCTTGCCAAATAACGCTAAAGCGTTCACGAAACAAACAACACTTCGGCATGGATGTTGTGAAGAA
ATTCGCCGTCATGTCAGTGACTGTAGTAGCAGGTCCCGTCCTTACGCTTTCATCACCTGTGGTGGTGACG
TTTGGAACAGGCTTAATTGCCGTATCTTTGGTGAAACGGTTGCTACAGGAACAACCCCGTGTAATTGCTC
ACGATCACGAACATTACCCAGGTGGTTCTGAGAGCAGTTCTAGCTCTTGTGCTACCGCGCCTATTTTACG
TAATCTTTCGCGAGATCAGTGCGATTCAGAGAATATTGGATGCAGTTCTAGCGCCTGTTCTCCGTCTGAA
ATTGTGAAAGTTACAAGGCAGGTAGTGGGAGTTGAACGTGGTCTTTACCGGGACATTTTTCAGGACAACG
AAATCCCATCAGTCATGGAAGAGAAACTGCAGAAACTCCTTTACTCTGAGGGTGAGAAGATTCGAAGACG
TTGCCAATTTGAAGCATCAACGATGCACTCACGCAAAGTAAAGGTTCCGGAGGTAGGTACTATCCCAGAT
ATCCAAACTTGGTTCGATGCTACGTTTCCTGGTAACTCCGTTAGGTTTTCTGATTTCGACGGTTATACTG
TTGCTACGGAGGACATTAACATGGATGTTCAGGATTGTAGACTTAAGTTCGGGAAGACTTTTCGACCTTA
TGAATTTAAGGAATCACTGAAACCAGTACTGAGGACAGCAATGCCAGAAAAACGACAGGGTAGTTTGATT
GAAAGTGTGCTGGCCTTTCGTAAAAGAAATTTGGCTGCGCCCAGATTACAAGGAGCTTTGAATGAATGGC
ACACAATTGAGAATGTGCTAACGAAGGCGTTAAAGGTATTCTTCTTTGAAGATTTAATTGATCGAACGGA
TCACTGCACTTACGAGTCAGCGCTCAGATGGTGGGATAAACAATCAGTGACAGCTCGAGCGCAGCTCGTG
GCGGATCAGCGGAGGTTATGTGATGTTGACTTCACGACTTATAACTTCATGATAAAAAATGATGTAAAGC
CGAAGTTAGATCTAACACCTCAAGTTGAATATGCAGCTTTGCAGACTGTTGTATATCCTGATAAGATAGT
CAATGCTTTCTTTGGTCCGATCATAAAGGAGATTAATGAACGGATCATCAGAGCGCTTAGACCTCATGTG
GTCTTTAATTCTCGTATGACTGCTGATGAACTGAATGAAACAGCTGCCTTTTTGACACCTCATAAGTACA
GAGCCTTAGAGATTGATTTTTCAAAATTTGATAAATCAAAGACTGGGCTTCATATCAAAGCTGTCATTGG
ACTCTATAAGCTCTTTGGCCTAGATGGCCTGTTAAAAGTGCTCTGGGAAAAATCGCAATATCAGACTTAC
GTGAAAGATAGAAACTTCGGTCTCGAGGCATATCTATTGTATCAGCAAAAGTCAGGAAATTGTGACACTT
ACGGTTCGAACACCTGGTCTGCCGCCTTGGCGTTGTTAGATTGTCTTCCTTTGGAAGATGCACATTTCTG
TGTATTTGGTGGTGATGATTCATTGATATTGTTTGATCAGGGATACATAATTTCCGACCCATGCCGGCAA
CTTGCCGGTACTTGGAATCTTGAATGTAAAGTGTTCGACTTCAAGTACCCCGCATTTTGTGGTAAATTTC
TGCTGTGCATAGATGGAAAATATCAATTTGTTCCAGATGCGGCAAAATTTATCACAAAATTAGGTAGAAC
TGATGTGAGAGATGTAGAAGTTTTGAGTGAGATTTATATCTCTATCAATGACAATTACAAATCTTACAAA
GACTTTAAGGTGCTTGATGCTTTGGATAAGGCTTTAGTGGATAGATATCGATCCCCTTATAGTGCTATTT
CTGCTTTGGTTTCTTTATGTTATCATATCTTTGACTTTAATAAGTTTAAGTTGCTGTTTAATTGTGAAGG
GAAATTTGTGGATAAGAAGCTGAGAAAAGACTTCGAGTGGTGAACTCTAGGTCCTGATGTTTAAATCTAC
TGTATTTACCTTCGCATGATGGCTACTTTCTCTTGTGTGTGTTGTGGTACCTTAACTACAAGTACTTACT
GTGGTAAGAGATGTGAGCGAAAGCATGTATATTCTGAAACAAGAAATAAGAGATTGGAACTTTACAAGAA
GTATCTATTGGAACCGCAAAAATGCGCCCTGAATGGAATCGTTGGACACAGTTGTGGAATGCCATGCTCC
ATTGCGGAAGAGGCTTGTGATCAACTGCCAATCGTGAGTAGGTTCTGTGGCCAAAAGCATGCGGATCTGT
ATGATTCACTTCTGAAACGTTCTGAACAGGAGTTACTTCTTGAATTTCTCCAGAAGAAGATGCAGGAGCT
GAAACTTTCTCATATCGTAAAAATGGCTAAGCTTGAAAGTGAGGTTAACGCAATACGTAAGTCCGTAGCT
TCTTCTTTTGAAGATTCTGTTGGATGTGATGATTCTTCTTCCGTTTCTAAGTAACTATTGATGGCCCTGT
CCAACAAGTTCATCGGCGACGACATGAAGATGACCTACCACATGGACGGCTGCGTGAACGGCCACTACTT
CACCGTGAAGGGCGAGGGCAGCGGCAAGCCCTACGAGGGCACCCAGACCTCCACCTTCAAGGTGACCATG
GCCAACGGCGGCCCCCTGGCCTTCTCCTTCGACATCCTGTCCACCGTGTTCATGTACGGCAACCGCTGCT
TCACCGCCTACCCCACCAGCATGCCCGACTACTTCAAGCAGGCCTTCCCCGACGGCATGTCCTACGAGAG
AACCTTCACCTACGAGGACGGCGGCGTGGCCACCGCCAGCTGGGAGATCAGCCTGAAGGGCAACTGCTTC
GAGCACAAGTCCACCTTCCACGGCGTGAACTTCCCCGCCGACGGCCCCGTGATGGCCAAGATGACCACCG
GCTGGGACCCCTCCTTCGAGAAGATGACCGTGTGCGACGGCATCTTGAAGGGCGACGTGACCGCCTTCCT
GATGCTGCAGGGCGGCGGCAACTACAGATGCCAGTTCCACACCTCCTACAAGACCAAGAAGCCCGTGACC
ATGCCCCCCAACCACGCGGTGGAGCACCGCATCGCCAGAACCGACCTGGACAAGGGCGGCAACAGCGTGC
AGCTCACCGAGCACGCCGTGGCCCACATCACCTCCGTGGTGCCCTTCTAGGTTTTAGAGCTAGAAATAGC
AAGTTAAAATAAGGCTAGTCCGTTATCAACTTGAAAAAGTGGCACCGAGTCGGTGCTTTTTTTAAAAAAA
AAAAAATGTTTGATCAGATCATTCAAATCTGATGGTGCCCATCAACCATATGATGGGAGTGTTTGCAAGT
CCACTATAATCGAACTTGAAAACGATGCCTGAATTGGAAACCATGAATCTTAACGGACTCTGGAGAGAAA
ATTTAGGAATTGGTATGTAAGCTACAACTTCCGGTAGCTGCGTCACACTTTAAGAGTGTGCATACTGAGC
CGAAGCTCAGCTTCGGTCCCCCAAGGGAAGACCACCCGGGTCGGCATGGCATCTCCACCTCCTCGCGGTC
CGACCTGGGCATCCGAAGGAGGACGTCGTCCACTCGGATGGCTAAGGGAGAGCTCGAATTCGGTACGCTG
AAATCACCAGTCTCTCTCTACAAATCTATCTCTCTCTATTTTCTCCATAAATAATGTGTGAGTAGTTTCC
CGATAAGGGAAATTAGGGTTCTTATAGGGTTTCGCTCATGTGTTGAGCATATAAGAAACCCTTAGTATGT
ATTTGTATTTGTAAAATACTTCTATCAATAAAATTTCTAATTCCTAAAACCAAAATCCAGTACTAAAATC
CAGATCAGCTTGGCACTGGCCGTCGTTTTACAACGTCGTGACTGGGAAAACCCTGGCGTTACCCAACTTA
ATCGCCTTGCAGCACATCCCCCTTTCGCCAGCTGGCGTAATAGCGAAGAGGCCCGCACCGATCGCCCTTC
CCAACAGTTGCGCAGCCTGAATGGCGAATGCTAGAGCAGCTTGAGCTTGGATCAGATTGTCGTTTCCCGC
CTTCAGTTTAAACTATCAGTGTTTGACAGGATATATTGGCGGGTAAACCTAAGAGAAAAGAGCGTTTATT
AGAATAATCGGATATTTAAAAGGGCGTGAAAAGGTTTATCCGTTCGTCCATTTGTATGTGCATGCCAACC
ACAGGGTTCCCCTCGGGATCAAAGTACTTTGATCCAACCCCTCCGCTGCTATAGTGCAGTCGGCTTCTGA
CGTTCAGTGCAGCCGTCTTCTGAAAACGACATGTCGCACAAGTCCTAAGTTACGCGACAGGCTGCCGCCC
TGCCCTTTTCCTGGCGTTTTCTTGTCGCGTGTTTTAGTCGCATAAAGTAGAATACTTGCGACTAGAACCG
GAGACATTACGCCATGAACAAGAGCGCCGCCGCTGGCCTGCTGGGCTATGCCCGCGTCAGCACCGACGAC
CAGGACTTGACCAACCAACGGGCCGAACTGCACGCGGCCGGCTGCACCAAGCTGTTTTCCGAGAAGATCA
CCGGCACCAGGCGCGACCGCCCGGAGCTGGCCAGGATGCTTGACCACCTACGCCCTGGCGACGTTGTGAC
AGTGACCAGGCTAGACCGCCTGGCCCGCAGCACCCGCGACCTACTGGACATTGCCGAGCGCATCCAGGAG
GCCGGCGCGGGCCTGCGTAGCCTGGCAGAGCCGTGGGCCGACACCACCACGCCGGCCGGCCGCATGGTGT
TGACCGTGTTCGCCGGCATTGCCGAGTTCGAGCGTTCCCTAATCATCGACCGCACCCGGAGCGGGCGCGA
GGCCGCCAAGGCCCGAGGCGTGAAGTTTGGCCCCCGCCCTACCCTCACCCCGGCACAGATCGCGCACGCC
CGCGAGCTGATCGACCAGGAAGGCCGCACCGTGAAAGAGGCGGCTGCACTGCTTGGCGTGCATCGCTCGA
CCCTGTACCGCGCACTTGAGCGCAGCGAGGAAGTGACGCCCACCGAGGCCAGGCGGCGCGGTGCCTTCCG
TGAGGACGCATTGACCGAGGCCGACGCCCTGGCGGCCGCCGAGAATGAACGCCAAGAGGAACAAGCATGA
AACCGCACCAGGACGGCCAGGACGAACCGTTTTTCATTACCGAAGAGATCGAGGCGGAGATGATCGCGGC
CGGGTACGTGTTCGAGCCGCCCGCGCACGTCTCAACCGTGCGGCTGCATGAAATCCTGGCCGGTTTGTCT
GATGCCAAGCTGGCGGCCTGGCCGGCCAGCTTGGCCGCTGAAGAAACCGAGCGCCGCCGTCTAAAAAGGT
GATGTGTATTTGAGTAAAACAGCTTGCGTCATGCGGTCGCTGCGTATATGATGCGATGAGTAAATAAACA
AATACGCAAGGGGAACGCATGAAGGTTATCGCTGTACTTAACCAGAAAGGCGGGTCAGGCAAGACGACCA
TCGCAACCCATCTAGCCCGCGCCCTGCAACTCGCCGGGGCCGATGTTCTGTTAGTCGATTCCGATCCCCA
GGGCAGTGCCCGCGATTGGGCGGCCGTGCGGGAAGATCAACCGCTAACCGTTGTCGGCATCGACCGCCCG
ACGATTGACCGCGACGTGAAGGCCATCGGCCGGCGCGACTTCGTAGTGATCGACGGAGCGCCCCAGGCGG
CGGACTTGGCTGTGTCCGCGATCAAGGCAGCCGACTTCGTGCTGATTCCGGTGCAGCCAAGCCCTTACGA
CATATGGGCCACCGCCGACCTGGTGGAGCTGGTTAAGCAGCGCATTGAGGTCACGGATGGAAGGCTACAA
GCGGCCTTTGTCGTGTCGCGGGCGATCAAAGGCACGCGCATCGGCGGTGAGGTTGCCGAGGCGCTGGCCG
GGTACGAGCTGCCCATTCTTGAGTCCCGTATCACGCAGCGCGTGAGCTACCCAGGCACTGCCGCCGCCGG
CACAACCGTTCTTGAATCAGAACCCGAGGGCGACGCTGCCCGCGAGGTCCAGGCGCTGGCCGCTGAAATT
AAATCAAAACTCATTTGAGTTAATGAGGTAAAGAGAAAATGAGCAAAAGCACAAACACGCTAAGTGCCGG
CCGTCCGAGCGCACGCAGCAGCAAGGCTGCAACGTTGGCCAGCCTGGCAGACACGCCAGCCATGAAGCGG
GTCAACTTTCAGTTGCCGGCGGAGGATCACACCAAGCTGAAGATGTACGCGGTACGCCAAGGCAAGACCA
TTACCGAGCTGCTATCTGAATACATCGCGCAGCTACCAGAGTAAATGAGCAAATGAATAAATGAGTAGAT
GAATTTTAGCGGCTAAAGGAGGCGGCATGGAAAATCAAGAACAACCAGGCACCGACGCCGTGGAATGCCC
CATGTGTGGAGGAACGGGCGGTTGGCCAGGCGTAAGCGGCTGGGTTGCCTGCCGGCCCTGCAATGGCACT
GGAACCCCCAAGCCCGAGGAATCGGCGTGAGCGGTCGCAAACCATCCGGCCCGGTACAAATCGGCGCGGC
GCTGGGTGATGACCTGGTGGAGAAGTTGAAGGCCGCGCAGGCCGCCCAGCGGCAACGCATCGAGGCAGAA
GCACGCCCCGGTGAATCGTGGCAAGCGGCCGCTGATCGAATCCGCAAAGAATCCCGGCAACCGCCGGCAG
CCGGTGCGCCGTCGATTAGGAAGCCGCCCAAGGGCGACGAGCAACCAGATTTTTTCGTTCCGATGCTCTA
TGACGTGGGCACCCGCGATAGTCGCAGCATCATGGACGTGGCCGTTTTCCGTCTGTCGAAGCGTGACCGA
CGAGCTGGCGAGGTGATCCGCTACGAGCTTCCAGACGGGCACGTAGAGGTTTCCGCAGGGCCGGCCGGCA
TGGCCAGTGTGTGGGATTACGACCTGGTACTGATGGCGGTTTCCCATCTAACCGAATCCATGAACCGATA
CCGGGAAGGGAAGGGAGACAAGCCCGGCCGCGTGTTCCGTCCACACGTTGCGGACGTACTCAAGTTCTGC
CGGCGAGCCGATGGCGGAAAGCAGAAAGACGACCTGGTAGAAACCTGCATTCGGTTAAACACCACGCACG
TTGCCATGCAGCGTACGAAGAAGGCCAAGAACGGCCGCCTGGTGACGGTATCCGAGGGTGAAGCCTTGAT
TAGCCGCTACAAGATCGTAAAGAGCGAAACCGGGCGGCCGGAGTACATCGAGATCGAGCTAGCTGATTGG
ATGTACCGCGAGATCACAGAAGGCAAGAACCCGGACGTGCTGACGGTTCACCCCGATTACTTTTTGATCG
ATCCCGGCATCGGCCGTTTTCTCTACCGCCTGGCACGCCGCGCCGCAGGCAAGGCAGAAGCCAGATGGTT
GTTCAAGACGATCTACGAACGCAGTGGCAGCGCCGGAGAGTTCAAGAAGTTCTGTTTCACCGTGCGCAAG
CTGATCGGGTCAAATGACCTGCCGGAGTACGATTTGAAGGAGGAGGCGGGGCAGGCTGGCCCGATCCTAG
TCATGCGCTACCGCAACCTGATCGAGGGCGAAGCATCCGCCGGTTCCTAATGTACGGAGCAGATGCTAGG
GCAAATTGCCCTAGCAGGGGAAAAAGGTCGAAAAGGTCTCTTTCCTGTGGATAGCACGTACATTGGGAAC
CCAAAGCCGTACATTGGGAACCGGAACCCGTACATTGGGAACCCAAAGCCGTACATTGGGAACCGGTCAC
ACATGTAAGTGACTGATATAAAAGAGAAAAAAGGCGATTTTTCCGCCTAAAACTCTTTAAAACTTATTAA
AACTCTTAAAACCCGCCTGGCCTGTGCATAACTGTCTGGCCAGCGCACAGCCGAAGAGCTGCAAAAAGCG
CCTACCCTTCGGTCGCTGCGCTCCCTACGCCCCGCCGCTTCGCGTCGGCCTATCGCGGCCGCTGGCCGCT
CAAAAATGGCTGGCCTACGGCCAGGCAATCTACCAGGGCGCGGACAAGCCGCGCCGTCGCCACTCGACCG
CCGGCGCCCACATCAAGGCACCCTGCCTCGCGCGTTTCGGTGATGACGGTGAAAACCTCTGACACATGCA
GCTCCCGGAGACGGTCACAGCTTGTCTGTAAGCGGATGCCGGGAGCAGACAAGCCCGTCAGGGCGCGTCA
GCGGGTGTTGGCGGGTGTCGGGGCGCAGCCATGACCCAGTCACGTAGCGATAGCGGAGTGTATACTGGCT
TAACTATGCGGCATCAGAGCAGATTGTACTGAGAGTGCACCATATGCGGTGTGAAATACCGCACAGATGC
GTAAGGAGAAAATACCGCATCAGGCGCTCTTCCGCTTCCTCGCTCACTGACTCGCTGCGCTCGGTCGTTC
GGCTGCGGCGAGCGGTATCAGCTCACTCAAAGGCGGTAATACGGTTATCCACAGAATCAGGGGATAACGC
AGGAAAGAACATGTGAGCAAAAGGCCAGCAAAAGGCCAGGAACCGTAAAAAGGCCGCGTTGCTGGCGTTT
TTCCATAGGCTCCGCCCCCCTGACGAGCATCACAAAAATCGACGCTCAAGTCAGAGGTGGCGAAACCCGA
CAGGACTATAAAGATACCAGGCGTTTCCCCCTGGAAGCTCCCTCGTGCGCTCTCCTGTTCCGACCCTGCC
GCTTACCGGATACCTGTCCGCCTTTCTCCCTTCGGGAAGCGTGGCGCTTTCTCATAGCTCACGCTGTAGG
TATCTCAGTTCGGTGTAGGTCGTTCGCTCCAAGCTGGGCTGTGTGCACGAACCCCCCGTTCAGCCCGACC
GCTGCGCCTTATCCGGTAACTATCGTCTTGAGTCCAACCCGGTAAGACACGACTTATCGCCACTGGCAGC
AGCCACTGGTAACAGGATTAGCAGAGCGAGGTATGTAGGCGGTGCTACAGAGTTCTTGAAGTGGTGGCCT
AACTACGGCTACACTAGAAGGACAGTATTTGGTATCTGCGCTCTGCTGAAGCCAGTTACCTTCGGAAAAA
GAGTTGGTAGCTCTTGATCCGGCAAACAAACCACCGCTGGTAGCGGTGGTTTTTTTGTTTGCAAGCAGCA
GATTACGCGCAGAAAAAAAGGATCTCAAGAAGATCCTTTGATCTTTTCTACGGGGTCTGACGCTCAGTGG
AACGAAAACTCACGTTAAGGGATTTTGGTCATGCATTCTAGGTACTAAAACAATTCATCCAGTAAAATAT
AATATTTTATTTTCTCCCAATCAGGCTTGATCCCCAGTAAGTCAAAAAATAGCTCGACATACTGTTCTTC
CCCGATATCCTCCCTGATCGACCGGACGCAGAAGGCAATGTCATACCACTTGTCCGCCCTGCCGCTTCTC
CCAAGATCAATAAAGCCACTTACTTTGCCATCTTTCACAAAGATGTTGCTGTCTCCCAGGTCGCCGTGGG
AAAAGACAAGTTCCTCTTCGGGCTTTTCCGTCTTTAAAAAATCATACAGCTCGCGCGGATCTTTAAATGG
AGTGTCTTCTTCCCAGTTTTCGCAATCCACATCGGCCAGATCGTTATTCAGTAAGTAATCCAATTCGGCT
AAGCGGCTGTCTAAGCTATTCGTATAGGGACAATCCGATATGTCGATGGAGTGAAAGAGCCTGATGCACT
CCGCATACAGCTCGATAATCTTTTCAGGGCTTTGTTCATCTTCATACTCTTCCGAGCAAAGGACGCCATC
GGCCTCACTCATGAGCAGATTGCTCCAGCCATCATGCCGTTCAAAGTGCAGGACCTTTGGAACAGGCAGC
TTTCCTTCCAGCCATAGCATCATGTCCTTTTCCCGTTCCACATCATAGGTGGTCCCTTTATACCGGCTGT
CCGTCATTTTTAAATATAGGTTTTCATTTTCTCCCACCAGCTTATATACCTTAGCAGGAGACATTCCTTC
CGTATCTTTTACGCAGCGGTATTTTTCGATCAGTTTTTTCAATTCCGGTGATATTCTCATTTTAGCCATT
TATTATTTCCTTCCTCTTTTCTACAGTATTTAAAGATACCCCAAGAAGCTAATTATAACAAGACGAACTC
CAATTCACTGTTCCTTGCATTCTAAAACCTTAAATACCAGAAAACAGCTTTTTCAAAGTTGTTTTCAAAG
TTGGCGTATAACATAGTATCGACGGAGCCGATTTTGAAACCGCGGTGATCACAGGCAGCAACGCTCTGTC
ATCGTTACAATCAACATGCTACCCTCCGCGAGATCATCCGTGTTTCAAACCCGGCAGCTTAGTTGCCGTT
CTTCCGAATAGCATCGGTAACATGAGCAAAGTCTGCCGCCTTACAACGGCTCTCCCGCTGACGCCGTCCC
GGACTGATGGGCTGCCTGTATCGAGTGGTGATTTTGTGCCGAGCTGCCGGTCGGGGAGCTGTTGGCTGGC
TGG
Features (pLannotate 1.2.2; 27 found; start..end, strand, type, name):
      1..25      +  misc_feature   LB T-DNA repeat: left border repeat from nopaline C58 T-DNA
    103..277     -  polyA_signal   CaMV poly(A) signal: cauliflower mosaic virus polyadenylation signal
    318..1343    -  CDS            HygR: hygromycin B phosphotransferase confers resistance to hygromycin
   1410..2086    -  promoter       CaMV 35S promoter (enhanced): cauliflower mosaic virus 35S promoter with a duplicated enhancer region
   2176..2264    +  CDS            lacI (fragment): lac repressor; lacI; The lac repressor binds to the lac operator to inhibit transcription in E. coli. This inhibition can be relieved by adding lactose or isopropyl-β-D-thiogalactopyranoside (IPTG).
   2277..2298    +  protein_bind   CAP binding site: CAP binding activates transcription in the presence of cAMP. E. coli catabolite activator protein
   2313..2343    +  promoter       lac promoter: promoter for the E. coli lac operon
   2347..2369    +  protein_bind   lac operator (fragment): The lac repressor binds to the lac operator to inhibit transcription in E. coli. This inhibition can be relieved by adding lactose or isopropyl-β-D-thiogalactopyranoside (IPTG). lac repressor encoded by lacI
   2408..2428    -  misc_feature   MCS (fragment): pUC18/19 multiple cloning site
   2503..3186    +  promoter       CaMV 35S promoter (enhanced): cauliflower mosaic virus 35S promoter with a duplicated enhancer region
   3253..5220    +  CDS            RDRP_BSMV (fragment): Protein inferred from homology: Swiss-Prot protein existence level 3. RNA-directed RNA polymerase plays an essential role in the virus replication. From Barley stripe mosaic virus (BSMV).
   5266..5721    +  CDS            VSR_BSMV: Experimental evidence at protein level: Swiss-Prot protein existence level 1. Suppressor of RNA-mediated gene silencing, also known as post-transcriptional gene silencing (PTGS), a mechanism of plant viral defense that limits the accumulation of viral RNAs. Also functions as a long distance movement protein and is involved in virulence determination. From Barley stripe mosaic virus (BSMV).
   5731..6417    +  CDS            amCyan1: amCyan1 is a basic (constitutively fluorescent) cyan fluorescent protein, derived from Anemonia majano.
   6421..6496    +  misc_RNA       gRNA scaffold: guide RNA scaffold for the Streptococcus pyogenes CRISPR/Cas9 system
   6658..6753    +  ncRNA          TLS-PK1: Accession: RF01075 - Pseudoknot of tRNA-like structure
   6755..6846    +  ncRNA          HDV ribozyme: Accession: RF00094 - Hepatitis delta virus ribozyme
   6900..7076    +  polyA_signal   CaMV poly(A) signal: cauliflower mosaic virus polyadenylation signal
   7084..7238    +  CDS            lacZα (fragment): LacZα fragment of β-galactosidase; lacZ fragment
   7304..7328    +  misc_feature   RB T-DNA repeat: right border repeat from nopaline C58 T-DNA
   7668..8069    +  CDS            Y4CG_SINFN (fragment): Protein inferred from homology: Swiss-Prot protein existence level 3. From Sinorhizobium fredii (strain NBRC 101917 / NGR234).
   8629..9258    +  CDS            pVS1 StaA: stability protein from the Pseudomonas plasmid pVS1 (Heeb et al., 2000)
   9687..10760   +  CDS            pVS1 RepA: replication protein from the Pseudomonas plasmid pVS1 (Heeb et al., 2000)
  10826..11020   +  rep_origin     pVS1 oriV: origin of replication for the Pseudomonas plasmid pVS1 (Heeb et al., 2000)
  11223..11262   +  CDS            rop (fragment): Rop protein, which maintains plasmids at low copy number; rop
  11364..11504   +  misc_feature   bom: basis of mobility region from pBR322
  11690..12278   -  rep_origin     ori: high-copy-number ColE1/pMB1/pBR322/pUC origin of replication
  12365..13159   -  CDS            KanR: aminoglycoside phosphotransferase; aphA-3; confers resistance to kanamycin
