[The description below was written by a language model from this plasmid's Addgene catalogue record and pLannotate feature annotations shown in this document.]
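Description:
pGY037 BSMV-gamma-AmCyan is a 13.6 kb binary T-DNA plasmid for plant expression that carries an infectious cDNA copy of the gamma genome segment of Barley stripe mosaic virus (BSMV), modified to express the cyan fluorescent protein AmCyan from Anemonia majano. The record lists the backbone as unspecified. The annotated features are those of a typical binary vector: a ColE1/pMB1-type origin with the pBR322 bom site for high-copy propagation in E. coli, the pVS1 oriV with RepA and StaA for replication and stable maintenance in Agrobacterium, and an aphA-3 kanamycin resistance gene for bacterial selection. Between the nopaline-type left and right borders there is also a hygromycin phosphotransferase cassette, driven by an enhanced CaMV 35S promoter and ended by a CaMV poly(A) signal, which could serve as a plant selectable marker.

The viral cassette is transcribed from a second enhanced 35S promoter. It encodes the gamma-segment RNA-dependent RNA polymerase and the gamma-encoded silencing suppressor, which also functions in long-distance movement. These are followed closely by the amCyan1 coding sequence and then a Streptococcus pyogenes Cas9 guide RNA scaffold. How AmCyan is joined to or released from the upstream viral protein is not stated in the record. Downstream lie the viral tRNA-like 3' structure, a hepatitis delta virus ribozyme that should trim the transcript to a near-authentic viral 3' end, and a CaMV poly(A) signal.

The insert was assembled by Golden Gate cloning. The depositor notes that the plasmid must be co-delivered with the BSMV alpha and beta genome constructs to produce an infection. The fluorescent reporter allows viral spread to be tracked, and the associated work concerns virus-mediated sgRNA delivery for in planta genome editing.
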