Addgene plasmid #234818: pGY037 BSMV-gamma-AmCyan
Purpose: To express flourescent protein AmCyan from the gamma genome of Barley Stripe Mosaic Virus Vector (T-DNA)
Depositing lab: Daniel Voytas. Depositing organization: University of Minnesota. Publication: Rapid and efficient in planta genome editing in sorghum using foxtail mosaic virus-mediated sgRNA delivery. Baysal C, Kausch AP, Cody JP, Altpeter F, Voytas DF. Plant J. 2025 Jan;121(2):e17196. doi: 10.1111/tpj.17196. Epub 2024 Dec 11. PubMed 39661735.
Backbone
  Vector backbone: Unspecified
  Vector type: Plant Expression
Growth in bacteria
  Bacterial resistance: Kanamycin, 50 μg/mL
  Growth temperature: 37°C
  Growth strain: DH5alpha
  Copy number: High Copy
Gene/Insert
  Gene/Insert name: AmCyan
  Species: Anemonia majano
  Cloning method: Golden Gate
  Sequencing primers: 5′ Unknown
Terms and licenses: Academic/Nonprofit Terms; Industry Terms: Not Available to Industry
Depositor comments: This vector contains the sgRNA backbone and has to be delivered with BSMV alpha and beta genomes
How to cite: pGY037 BSMV-gamma-AmCyan was a gift from Daniel Voytas (Addgene plasmid # 234818 ; http://n2t.net/addgene:234818 ; RRID:Addgene_234818)
